Addgene plasmid #136167: pCDNA4.TO-K14-2xCSTREP
Purpose: Expresses C-terminally strep tagged Kaposi's Sarcoma Associated Herpesvirus (KSHV) K14
Depositing lab: Britt Glaunsinger. Depositing organization: University of California, Berkeley. Publication: Global mapping of herpesvirus-host protein complexes reveals a transcription strategy for late genes. Davis ZH, Verschueren E, Jang GM, Kleffman K, Johnson JR, Park J, Von Dollen J, Maher MC, Johnson T, Newton W, Jager S, Shales M, Horner J, Hernandez RD, Krogan NJ, Glaunsinger BA. Mol Cell. 2015 Jan 22;57(2):349-60. doi: 10.1016/j.molcel.2014.11.026. Epub 2014 Dec 24. PubMed 25544563.
Backbone
  Vector backbone: pCDNA4.TO
  Backbone manufacturer: Invitrogen
  Vector type: Mammalian Expression
  Selectable markers: Zeocin
Growth in bacteria
  Bacterial resistance: Ampicillin, 100 μg/mL
  Growth temperature: 37°C
  Growth strain: DH5alpha
  Copy number: High Copy
Gene/Insert
  Gene/Insert name: K14
  Species: Kaposi's sarcoma-associated herpesvirus (KSHV)
  Promoter: CMV
  Cloning method: Restriction Enzyme; 5′ cloning site Unknown (unknown if destroyed)
  Sequencing primers: 5′ CGCAAATGGGCGGTAGGCGTG; 3′ TAGAAGGCACAGTCGAGGCT
Resource information
  A portion of this plasmid was derived from a plasmid made by: cDNA of reactivated TREx BCBL-1-RTA cells
Terms and licenses: Academic/Nonprofit Terms; Industry Terms: Not Available to Industry
How to cite: pCDNA4.TO-K14-2xCSTREP was a gift from Britt Glaunsinger (Addgene plasmid # 136167 ; http://n2t.net/addgene:136167 ; RRID:Addgene_136167)
