[The description below was written by a language model from this plasmid's Addgene catalogue record and pLannotate feature annotations shown in this document.]
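Description:
pCDNA4.TO-K14-2xCSTREP is a 6.2 kb mammalian expression plasmid built on the Invitrogen pcDNA4/TO backbone and carrying the K14 open reading frame of Kaposi's sarcoma-associated herpesvirus (KSHV). It is maintained in E. coli through a high-copy ColE1/pUC-type origin with ampicillin selection (AmpR under its own bla promoter). An f1 origin is also present, along with small remnants of lac regulatory sequence and a bom fragment from the cloning-vector lineage. For selection in mammalian cells, a Sh ble (BleoR) cassette confers Zeocin resistance. It is driven by the SV40 early promoter, with an adjacent EM7 bacterial promoter, and terminated by an SV40 polyadenylation signal.

The payload sits downstream of the human CMV immediate-early enhancer and promoter. Two short tet operator matches, annotated as PLtetO-1 fragments, follow directly after the promoter. This is the arrangement characteristic of the "TO" backbone: expression is repressed in cells that supply Tet repressor and induced by tetracycline or doxycycline, and is constitutive in cells lacking the repressor. The K14 coding sequence matches the viral OX2 homologue, a protein reported to stimulate inflammatory cytokine production in myeloid cells. According to the record, it was derived from cDNA of reactivated TREx BCBL-1-RTA cells. Transcripts end at a bGH polyadenylation signal. The catalogue entry describes a C-terminal tandem (2x) Strep tag. The feature table does not annotate the tag separately, although unannotated sequence lies between the end of the K14 match and the poly(A) signal. The construct is intended to express Strep-tagged K14 in mammalian cells, and the associated study mapped herpesvirus–host protein complexes, a setting in which such a tag supports affinity purification.
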