Features (pLannotate 1.2.2; 22 found; start..end, strand, type, name):
     28..80      -  misc_feature   bom (fragment): basis of mobility region from pBR322
    235..614     +  enhancer       CMV enhancer: human cytomegalovirus immediate early enhancer
    615..818     +  promoter       CMV promoter: human cytomegalovirus (CMV) immediate early promoter
    820..839     +  promoter       PLtetO-1 promoter (fragment): modified phage lambda PL promoter with tet operator sites (Lutz and Bujard, 1997)
    841..860     +  promoter       PLtetO-1 promoter (fragment): modified phage lambda PL promoter with tet operator sites (Lutz and Bujard, 1997)
    868..901     +  promoter       TRE3GV promoter (fragment): 3rd-generation Tet-responsive promoter that can be activated by binding of Tet-On® 3G, optimized for retroviral and lentiviral vectors
   1256..2068    +  CDS            K14: OX2V_HHV8P - Experimental evidence at protein level: Swiss-Prot protein existence level 1. Dramatically stimulates primary monocytes, macrophages, and dendritic cells to produce the inflammatory cytokines interleukin 1- beta, IL-6, monocyte chemoattractant protein 1, and TNF-alpha. The induction of inflammatory cytokine production potentially promotes the cytokine-mediated angiogenic proliferation of KSHV-infected cells. From Human herpesvirus 8 type P (isolate GK18) (HHV-8) (Kaposi's sarcoma-associated herpesvirus).
   2214..2438    +  polyA_signal   bGH poly(A) signal: bovine growth hormone polyadenylation signal
   2442..2463    +  promoter       SV40 promoter (fragment): SV40 enhancer and early promoter
   2484..2912    +  rep_origin     f1 ori (sequence partly withheld): f1 bacteriophage origin of replication; arrow indicates direction of (+) strand synthesis
   2926..3255    +  promoter       SV40 promoter: SV40 enhancer and early promoter
   3303..3350    +  promoter       EM7 promoter: synthetic bacterial promoter&nbsp
   3369..3743    +  CDS            BleoR: antibiotic-binding protein; Sh ble from Streptoalloteichus hindustanus; confers resistance to bleomycin, phleomycin, and Zeocin™
   3753..3878    +  CDS            ble (fragment): BLE_KLEPN - Experimental evidence at protein level: Swiss-Prot protein existence level 1. Binding protein with a strong affinity to the bleomycin family of antibiotics. Binds to CL990; an antimitotic-antibiotic compound. From Klebsiella pneumoniae.
   3873..3994    +  polyA_signal   SV40 poly(A) signal: SV40 polyadenylation signal
   4067..4083    -  protein_bind   lac operator: The lac repressor binds to the lac operator to inhibit transcription in E. coli. This inhibition can be relieved by adding lactose or isopropyl-β-D-thiogalactopyranoside (IPTG). lac repressor encoded by lacI
   4091..4121    -  promoter       lac promoter: promoter for the E. coli lac operon
   4136..4157    -  protein_bind   CAP binding site: CAP binding activates transcription in the presence of cAMP. E. coli catabolite activator protein
   4170..4262    -  CDS            lacI (fragment): lac repressor; lacI; The lac repressor binds to the lac operator to inhibit transcription in E. coli. This inhibition can be relieved by adding lactose or isopropyl-β-D-thiogalactopyranoside (IPTG).
   4445..5033    -  rep_origin     ori: high-copy-number ColE1/pMB1/pBR322/pUC origin of replication
   5204..6064    -  CDS            AmpR: β-lactamase; bla; confers resistance to ampicillin, carbenicillin, and related antibiotics
   6065..6169    -  promoter       AmpR promoter: bla
>Addgene plasmid #136167 | pCDNA4.TO-K14-2xCSTREP | addgene full sequence | sequence record 267390 | Addgene NGS Result
GACGGATCGGGAGATCTCCCGATCCCCTATGGTGCACTCTCAGTACAATCTGCTCTGATGCCGCATAGTT
AAGCCAGTATCTGCTCCCTGCTTGTGTGTTGGAGGTCGCTGAGTAGTGCGCGAGCAAAATTTAAGCTACA
ACAAGGCAAGGCTTGACCGACAATTGCATGAAGAATCTGCTTAGGGTTAGGCGTTTTGCGCTGCTTCGCG
ATGTACGGGCCAGATATACGCGTTGACATTGATTATTGACTAGTTATTAATAGTAATCAATTACGGGGTC
ATTAGTTCATAGCCCATATATGGAGTTCCGCGTTACATAACTTACGGTAAATGGCCCGCCTGGCTGACCG
CCCAACGACCCCCGCCCATTGACGTCAATAATGACGTATGTTCCCATAGTAACGCCAATAGGGACTTTCC
ATTGACGTCAATGGGTGGAGTATTTACGGTAAACTGCCCACTTGGCAGTACATCAAGTGTATCATATGCC
AAGTACGCCCCCTATTGACGTCAATGACGGTAAATGGCCCGCCTGGCATTATGCCCAGTACATGACCTTA
TGGGACTTTCCTACTTGGCAGTACATCTACGTATTAGTCATCGCTATTACCATGGTGATGCGGTTTTGGC
AGTACATCAATGGGCGTGGATAGCGGTTTGACTCACGGGGATTTCCAAGTCTCCACCCCATTGACGTCAA
TGGGAGTTTGTTTTGGCACCAAAATCAACGGGACTTTCCAAAATGTCGTAACAACTCCGCCCCATTGACG
CAAATGGGCGGTAGGCGTGTACGGTGGGAGGTCTATATAAGCAGAGCTCTCCCTATCAGTGATAGAGATC
TCCCTATCAGTGATAGAGATCGTCGACGAGCTCGTTTAGTGAACCGTCAGATCGCCTGGAGACGCCATCC
ACGCTGTTTTGACCTCCATAGAAGACACCGGGACCGATCCAGCCTCCGGACTCTAGCGTTTAAACTTAAG
CTTGGTACCGAGCTCGGATCCACTAGTCCAGTGTGGTGGAATTCATGATACACACATTTTTTGATTGTCC
CGGGCGCCGCGTAGTGGAGGGCGGAGTTATATCAAGCTACTTTCTGATTGGTGCCCCAGGCAGGACTGCC
ATAAAAACTGAAGAAGGCGTGTCTGCTTTGCAGAATTTACCCCCCACTGTGCTCCCGGTTGCTGGCACCG
GTTCAGTGGTCCGACCTGTCGTCTGTGCTCCCCCGTGGACGACGCCGAGTGCCTCTCGGGGGTCCATGTC
TAGCCTCTTCATTTCATTACCTTGGGTGGCGTTCATCTGGCTAGCCCTCCTTGGCGCGGTTGGGGGTGCC
CGCGTTCAGGGGCCCATGCGGGGCTCTGCTGCCCTCACCTGCGCCATCACGCCCCGTGCTGACATAGTTA
GCGTTACCTGGCAAAAAAGGCAGCTCCCCGGTCCCGTAAACGTCGCCACGTACAGCCATTCATATGGGGT
GGTGGTTCAGACCCAGTACCGCCACAAGGCAAATATAACCTGTCCTGGGCTTTGGAACTCTACCCTTGTT
ATCCATAACCTTGCAGTGGATGATGAGGGCTGTTACCTGTGTATCTTTAACTCATTTGGTGGCCGGCAGG
TGTCATGCACAGCCTGCCTGGAAGTGACATCTCCCCCTACTGGACACGTGCAGGTAAATAGCACAGAAGA
CGCAGACACCGTCACCTGTTTGGCAACTGGTCGCCCACCCCCCAATGTCACCTGGGCCGCACCCTGGAAC
AACGCCTCTTCTACCCAGGAGCAGTTCACTGACAGTGATGGTCTTACAGTTGCGTGGAGGACCGTGAGGC
TGCCGCGTGGGGATAATACCACCCCAAGTGAGGGAATATGTCTCATCACCTGGGGAAATGAGAGCATATC
AATCCCGGCTTCTATTCAAGGCCCCTTGGCCCATGACCTTCCCGCGGCCCAGGGAACTCTTGCCGGGGTT
GCCATTACTCTGGTGGGCCTATTTGGGATATTCGCATTACATCATTGCCGCCGCAAGCAGGGCGGTGCAT
CACCTACTTCAGATGACATGGACCCCCTATCCACCCAGGGAGGGCGGCCGCTCGAGGGAGGCGGTGGATG
GAGCCACCCCCAGTTCGAGAAGGGCGGCGGCAGCGGCGGCGGCAGCGGCGGCGGCAGCTGGAGCCACCCC
CAGTTCGAGAAGGGGCCCGTTTAAACCCGCTGATCAGCCTCGACTGTGCCTTCTAGTTGCCAGCCATCTG
TTGTTTGCCCCTCCCCCGTGCCTTCCTTGACCCTGGAAGGTGCCACTCCCACTGTCCTTTCCTAATAAAA
TGAGGAAATTGCATCGCATTGTCTGAGTAGGTGTCATTCTATTCTGGGGGGTGGGGTGGGGCAGGACAGC
AAGGGGGAGGATTGGGAAGACAATAGCAGGCATGCTGGGGATGCGGTGGGCTCTATGGCTTCTGAGGCGG
AAAGAACCAGCTGGGGCTCTAGGGGGTATCCCC
[124 nt withheld, positions 2484-2607]
C
[91 nt withheld, positions 2609-2699]
A
[49 nt withheld, positions 2701-2749]
CCTTTGACGTTGGAGTCCACGTTCTTT
[37 nt withheld, positions 2777-2813]
ACCCTATCTCGGTCTATTCTTTTGATTTATAAGGGATTTTGCCGATTTCGGCCTATTGGTTAAAAAATGA
GCTGATTTAACAAAAATTTAACGCGAATTAATTCTGTGGAATGTGTGTCAGTTAGGGTGTGGAAAGTCCC
CAGGCTCCCCAGCAGGCAGAAGTATGCAAAGCATGCATCTCAATTAGTCAGCAACCAGGTGTGGAAAGTC
CCCAGGCTCCCCAGCAGGCAGAAGTATGCAAAGCATGCATCTCAATTAGTCAGCAACCATAGTCCCGCCC
CTAACTCCGCCCATCCCGCCCCTAACTCCGCCCAGTTCCGCCCATTCTCCGCCCCATGGCTGACTAATTT
TTTTTATTTATGCAGAGGCCGAGGCCGCCTCTGCCTCTGAGCTATTCCAGAAGTAGTGAGGAGGCTTTTT
TGGAGGCCTAGGCTTTTGCAAAAAGCTCCCGGGAGCTTGTATATCCATTTTCGGATCTGATCAGCACGTG
TTGACAATTAATCATCGGCATAGTATATCGGCATAGTATAATACGACAAGGTGAGGAACTAAACCATGGC
CAAGTTGACCAGTGCCGTTCCGGTGCTCACCGCGCGCGACGTCGCCGGAGCGGTCGAGTTCTGGACCGAC
CGGCTCGGGTTCTCCCGGGACTTCGTGGAGGACGACTTCGCCGGTGTGGTCCGGGACGACGTGACCCTGT
TCATCAGCGCGGTCCAGGACCAGGTGGTGCCGGACAACACCCTGGCCTGGGTGTGGGTGCGCGGCCTGGA
CGAGCTGTACGCCGAGTGGTCGGAGGTCGTGTCCACGAACTTCCGGGACGCCTCCGGGCCGGCCATGACC
GAGATCGGCGAGCAGCCGTGGGGGCGGGAGTTCGCCCTGCGCGACCCGGCCGGCAACTGCGTGCACTTCG
TGGCCGAGGAGCAGGACTGACACGTGCTACGAGATTTCGATTCCACCGCCGCCTTCTATGAAAGGTTGGG
CTTCGGAATCGTTTTCCGGGACGCCGGCTGGATGATCCTCCAGCGCGGGGATCTCATGCTGGAGTTCTTC
GCCCACCCCAACTTGTTTATTGCAGCTTATAATGGTTACAAATAAAGCAATAGCATCACAAATTTCACAA
ATAAAGCATTTTTTTCACTGCATTCTAGTTGTGGTTTGTCCAAACTCATCAATGTATCTTATCATGTCTG
TATACCGTCGACCTCTAGCTAGAGCTTGGCGTAATCATGGTCATAGCTGTTTCCTGTGTGAAATTGTTAT
CCGCTCACAATTCCACACAACATACGAGCCGGAAGCATAAAGTGTAAAGCCTGGGGTGCCTAATGAGTGA
GCTAACTCACATTAATTGCGTTGCGCTCACTGCCCGCTTTCCAGTCGGGAAACCTGTCGTGCCAGCTGCA
TTAATGAATCGGCCAACGCGCGGGGAGAGGCGGTTTGCGTATTGGGCGCTCTTCCGCTTCCTCGCTCACT
GACTCGCTGCGCTCGGTCGTTCGGCTGCGGCGAGCGGTATCAGCTCACTCAAAGGCGGTAATACGGTTAT
CCACAGAATCAGGGGATAACGCAGGAAAGAACATGTGAGCAAAAGGCCAGCAAAAGGCCAGGAACCGTAA
AAAGGCCGCGTTGCTGGCGTTTTTCCATAGGCTCCGCCCCCCTGACGAGCATCACAAAAATCGACGCTCA
AGTCAGAGGTGGCGAAACCCGACAGGACTATAAAGATACCAGGCGTTTCCCCCTGGAAGCTCCCTCGTGC
GCTCTCCTGTTCCGACCCTGCCGCTTACCGGATACCTGTCCGCCTTTCTCCCTTCGGGAAGCGTGGCGCT
TTCTCATAGCTCACGCTGTAGGTATCTCAGTTCGGTGTAGGTCGTTCGCTCCAAGCTGGGCTGTGTGCAC
GAACCCCCCGTTCAGCCCGACCGCTGCGCCTTATCCGGTAACTATCGTCTTGAGTCCAACCCGGTAAGAC
ACGACTTATCGCCACTGGCAGCAGCCACTGGTAACAGGATTAGCAGAGCGAGGTATGTAGGCGGTGCTAC
AGAGTTCTTGAAGTGGTGGCCTAACTACGGCTACACTAGAAGAACAGTATTTGGTATCTGCGCTCTGCTG
AAGCCAGTTACCTTCGGAAAAAGAGTTGGTAGCTCTTGATCCGGCAAACAAACCACCGCTGGTAGCGGTG
GTTTTTTTGTTTGCAAGCAGCAGATTACGCGCAGAAAAAAAGGATCTCAAGAAGATCCTTTGATCTTTTC
TACGGGGTCTGACGCTCAGTGGAACGAAAACTCACGTTAAGGGATTTTGGTCATGAGATTATCAAAAAGG
ATCTTCACCTAGATCCTTTTAAATTAAAAATGAAGTTTTAAATCAATCTAAAGTATATATGAGTAAACTT
GGTCTGACAGTTACCAATGCTTAATCAGTGAGGCACCTATCTCAGCGATCTGTCTATTTCGTTCATCCAT
AGTTGCCTGACTCCCCGTCGTGTAGATAACTACGATACGGGAGGGCTTACCATCTGGCCCCAGTGCTGCA
ATGATACCGCGAGACCCACGCTCACCGGCTCCAGATTTATCAGCAATAAACCAGCCAGCCGGAAGGGCCG
AGCGCAGAAGTGGTCCTGCAACTTTATCCGCCTCCATCCAGTCTATTAATTGTTGCCGGGAAGCTAGAGT
AAGTAGTTCGCCAGTTAATAGTTTGCGCAACGTTGTTGCCATTGCTACAGGCATCGTGGTGTCACGCTCG
TCGTTTGGTATGGCTTCATTCAGCTCCGGTTCCCAACGATCAAGGCGAGTTACATGATCCCCCATGTTGT
GCAAAAAAGCGGTTAGCTCCTTCGGTCCTCCGATCGTTGTCAGAAGTAAGTTGGCCGCAGTGTTATCACT
CATGGTTATGGCAGCACTGCATAATTCTCTTACTGTCATGCCATCCGTAAGATGCTTTTCTGTGACTGGT
GAGTACTCAACCAAGTCATTCTGAGAATAGTGTATGCGGCGACCGAGTTGCTCTTGCCCGGCGTCAATAC
GGGATAATACCGCGCCACATAGCAGAACTTTAAAAGTGCTCATCATTGGAAAACGTTCTTCGGGGCGAAA
ACTCTCAAGGATCTTACCGCTGTTGAGATCCAGTTCGATGTAACCCACTCGTGCACCCAACTGATCTTCA
GCATCTTTTACTTTCACCAGCGTTTCTGGGTGAGCAAAAACAGGAAGGCAAAATGCCGCAAAAAAGGGAA
TAAGGGCGACACGGAAATGTTGAATACTCATACTCTTCCTTTTTCAATATTATTGAAGCATTTATCAGGG
TTATTGTCTCATGAGCGGATACATATTTGAATGTATTTAGAAAAATAAACAAATAGGGGTTCCGCGCACA
TTTCCCCGAAAAGTGCCACCTGACGTC
